>Addgene plasmid #245486 | pR2B5 | addgene full sequence | sequence record 492313 | Addgene NGS Result
AATAGTGGAGGACGTCGTTGTGGTTGGTGCTTTCCTTACATTCTGAGCCTCTTTCCTTCTAATCCACTCA
TCTGCATCTTCTTGTGTCCTTACTAATACCTCATTGGTTCCAAATTCCCTCCCTTTAAGCACCAGCTCGT
TTCTGTTCTTCCACAGCCTCCCAAGTATCCAAGGGACTAAAGCCTCCACATTCTTCAGATCAGGATATTC
TTGTTTAAGATGTTGAACTCTATGGAGGTTTGTATGAACTGATGATCTAGGACCGGATAAGTTCCCTTCT
TCATAGCGAACTTATTCAAAGAATGTTTTGTGTATCATTCTTGTTACATTGTTATTAATGAAAAAATATT
ATTGGTCATTGGACTGAACACGAGTGTTAAATATGGACCAGGCCCCAAATAAGATCCATTGATATATGAA
TTAAATAACAAGAATAAATCGAGTCACCAAACCACTTGCCTTTTTTAACGAGACTTGTTCACCAACTTGA
TACAAAAGTCATTATCCTATGCAAATCAATAATCATACAAAAATATCCAATAACACTAAAAAAATTAAAA
GAAATGGATAATTTCACAATATGTTATACGATAAAGAAGTTACTTTTCCAAGAAATTCACTGATTTTATA
AGCCCACTTGCATTAGATAAATGGCAAAAAAAAACAAAAAGGAAAAGAAATAAAGCACGAAGAATTCTAG
AAAATACGAAATACGCTTCAATGCAGTGGGACCCACGGTTCAATTATTGCCAATTTTCAGCTCCACCGTA
TATTTAAAAAATAAAACGATAATGCTAAAAAAATATAAATCGTAACGATCGTTAAATCTCAACGGCTGGA
TCTTATGACGACCGTTAAGGAAATTGTGGTTGTCGGACGAAGTCCAGTAATAAACGGCGTCAAAGTGGTT
GCAGCCGGCACACACGAGTCGTGTTTATCAACTCAAAGCACAAATACTTTTCCTCAACCTAAAAATAAGG
CAATTAGCCAAAAACAACTTTGCGTGTAAACAACGCTCAATACACGTGTCATTTTATTATTAGCTATTGC
TTCACCGCCTTAGCTTTCTCGTGACCTAGTCGTCCTCGTCTTTTCTTCTTCTTCTTCTATAAAACAATAC
CCAAAGAGCTCTTCTTCTTCACAATTCAGATTTCAATTTCTCAAAATCTTAAAAACTTTCTCTCAATTCT
CTCTACCGTGATCAAGGTAAATTTCTGTGTTCCTTATTCTCTCAAAATCTTCGATTTTGTTTTCGTTCGA
TCCCAATTTCGTATATGTTCTTTGGTTTAGATTCTGTTAATCTTAGATCGTAGACGATTTTCTGGGTTTG
ATCGTTAGATATCATCTTAATTCTCGATTAGGGTTTCATAGATATCATCCGATTTGTTCAAATAATTTGA
GTTTTGTCGAATAATTACTCTTCGATTTGTGATTTCTATCTAGATCTGGTGTTAGTTTCTAGTTTGTGCG
ATCGAATTTGTCGATTAATCTGAGTTTTTCTGATTAACAGATGCAGATCTTAATGATGGATCATGCGACC
CTCGCCATGATCCTCGCGATCTGGTTCATCAGCTTCCACTTCATCAAGCTGCTGTTCTCCCAGCAGACCA
CCAAGCTGCTTCCGCCAGGACCAAAGCCGCTTCCGATCATCGGCAACATCCTTGAGGTGGGCAAGAAGCC
GCATCGGTCCTTCGCCAACCTCGCCAAGATTCACGGCCCACTCATTTCCCTCAGACTCGGCTCTGTGACC
ACCATCGTTGTGTCCTCTGCCGACGTGGCCAAAGAGATGTTCCTCAAGAAGGATCACCCGCTCTCCAACC
GCACGATCCCGAATAGTGTTACAGCCGGCGACCACCACAAGCTCACCATGTCTTGGCTCCCGGTGTCTCC
GAAGTGGCGCAACTTCCGCAAGATTACCGCCGTGCATCTGCTCTCCCCACAGAGACTCGATGCCTGCCAG
ACATTCAGGCACGCCAAGGTGCAGCAGCTCTACGAGTACGTTCAAGAGTGCGCCCAGAAAGGCCAGGCCG
TGGATATTGGCAAGGCCGCCTTTACGACCAGCCTCAACCTCCTCAGCAAGCTGTTCTTCAGCGTCGAGCT
GGCGCACCACAAGTCCCATACCAGCCAAGAGTTCAAAGAGCTGATCTGGAACATCATGGAAGATATAGGC
AAGCCGAACTACGCCGACTACTTCCCGATTCTCGGCTGCGTTGACCCATCTGGCATTAGAAGAAGGCTCG
CCTGCTCCTTCGACAAGCTGATCGCCGTGTTCCAGGGCATCATCTGCGAGAGACTCGCCCCAGATTCCTC
CACCACAACTACCACCACCACCGACGACGTGCTCGATGTGCTCCTCCAGCTGTTCAAGCAGAACGAGCTG
ACGATGGGCGAGATCAACCACCTCCTCGTGGACATCTTCGACGCCGGCACCGATACCACATCCTCCACAT
TCGAGTGGGTGATGACCGAGCTGATCCGCAATCCAGAGATGATGGAAAAGGCCCAAGAGGAAATCAAGCA
GGTCCTCGGCAAGGACAAGCAGATCCAAGAGTCCGACATCATCAACCTGCCGTACCTCCAGGCGATCATC
AAAGAGACACTCCGCCTCCATCCGCCGACCGTGTTCTTGCTCCCAAGAAAGGCCGACACCGATGTCGAGC
TGTACGGCTACATCGTGCCGAAGGATGCCCAGATCCTCGTGAACCTCTGGGCCATTGGCAGGGACCCAAA
CGCCTGGCAGAACGCCGATATTTTCAGCCCAGAGCGCTTCATCGGCTGCGAGATCGATGTTAAGGGCCGC
GATTTCGGCCTCCTTCCATTTGGCGCTGGCCGCAGAATTTGCCCAGGCATGAATCTCGCCATCAGGATGC
TCACCCTCATGCTCGCCACACTCCTCCAGTTCTTCAACTGGAAGCTCGAAGGCGACATCTCCCCGAAGGA
CCTCGACATGGACGAGAAGTTCGGCATTGCGCTCCAAAAGACCAAGCCGCTCAAGCTCATCCCGATTCCG
CGCTACGGTAGCGGAGCTACCAATTTTAGCCTCCTTAAGCAGGCAGGTGATGTAGAAGAGAACCCCGGGC
CTATGAAGATGATGAACGGCGAGGACGCCAACGACCAGATGATCAAAGAGTCCTTCTTCATCACCCACGG
CAACCCGATCCTCACCGTCGAGGATACACATCCGCTCAGGCCGTTCTTCGAGACATGGCGCGAGAAGATT
TTCTCCAAGAAGCCGAAGGCCATCCTCATCATCTCCGGCCACTGGGAGACAGTGAAGCCAACCGTGAACG
CCGTGCACATCAACGACACCATCCACGACTTCGACGACTACCCAGCCGCCATGTACCAGTTCAAGTACCC
AGCTCCAGGCGAGCCAGAGCTTGCGAGAAAGGTGGAAGAGATCCTCAAGAAGTCCGGGTTCGAGACAGCC
GAGACAGACCAAAAGAGGGGCCTTGATCACGGCGCCTGGGTTCCACTCATGCTCATGTATCCAGAGGCGG
ACATCCCGGTGTGCCAGCTCTCAGTTCAGCCACATCTCGACGGCACCTACCACTACAATCTCGGCAGAGC
CCTCGCGCCGCTCAAGAATGATGGCGTGCTCATTATTGGCTCCGGCAGCGCCACACATCCACTCGATGAG
ACACCGCACTACTTCGATGGTGTTGCCCCTTGGGCCGCTGCCTTCGATTCTTGGCTTAGGAAGGCCCTCA
TCAACGGCCGCTTCGAGGAAGTGAACATCTACGAGAGCAAGGCCCCGAACTGGAAGCTCGCCCATCCATT
TCCAGAGCACTTCTACCCGCTCCACGTTGTGCTCGGCGCTGCTGGTGAAAAGTGGAAGGCCGAGCTGATC
CACTCCTCCTGGGATCATGGCACACTTTGCCACGGCTCCTACAAGTTCACCTCCGCCGGATCCGGAGCAA
CCAACTTTAGCCTGCTCAAGCAAGCAGGAGATGTTGAGGAAAATCCTGGCCCCATGACCGCCATCAAGAT
GAACACCAACGGCGAGGGCGAGACACAGCACATCCTCATGATCCCGTTCATGGCGCAGGGCCACCTCAGG
CCATTTCTCGAACTCGCCATGTTCCTCTACAAGCGCTCCCACGTGATCATCACCCTGCTCACAACTCCGC
TCAATGCCGGCTTCCTCAGGCACCTCCTTCACCACCATTCCTACTCCTCCAGCGGCATCAGGATCGTCGA
GCTGCCATTCAACTCCACCAACCACGGACTCCCACCGGGCATCGAGAACACCGATAAGCTCACACTCCCG
CTCGTGGTGTCCCTCTTCCATTCCACCATCAGCCTCGATCCGCACCTCCGCGATTACATCTCCAGGCATT
TCAGCCCAGCCAGGCCACCACTCTGCGTGATCCATGATGTGTTCCTCGGCTGGGTTGACCAGGTGGCCAA
GGATGTGGGCTCTACAGGCGTGGTGTTCACAACAGGCGGCGCTTATGGCACATCCGCCTACGTGTCCATC
TGGAACGATCTCCCGCACCAGAACTACTCCGACGACCAAGAGTTCCCGCTGCCAGGCTTCCCAGAGAACC
ATAAGTTCCGCAGGTCCCAGCTCCATCGGTTCCTCAGATATGCCGACGGCTCCGACGATTGGTCCAAGTA
TTTCCAGCCGCAGCTCCGCCAGTCCATGAAGTCTTTTGGCTGGCTCTGCAACTCCGTGGAAGAGATCGAG
ACACTCGGCTTCTCCATCCTCCGCAACTACACCAAGCTGCCGATCTGGGGCATCGGCCCACTTATTGCTT
CCCCAGTGCAGCACTCCTCCTCCGACAACAATTCAACAGGCGCCGAGTTCGTGCAGTGGCTCAGCCTCAA
AGAGCCGGACTCCGTCCTCTACATCTCCTTCGGCTCCCAGAACACGATCAGCCCGACGCAGATGATGGAA
CTCGCTGCTGGCCTTGAGTCCTCCGAGAAGCCATTCCTCTGGGTGATCAGAGCCCCGTTCGGCTTCGACA
TCAACGAAGAGATGCGCCCAGAGTGGCTGCCAGAGGGCTTTGAGGAACGCATGAAGGTGAAGAAACAGGG
CAAGCTCGTGTACAAGCTCGGCCCGCAGCTTGAGATCCTCAACCATGAATCCATCGGCGGCTTTCTCACC
CACTGCGGATGGAACAGCATCCTTGAGTCTCTTCGCGAGGGCGTTCCGATGCTTGGATGGCCACTTGCTG
CCGAGCAGGCCTACAACCTCAAGTACCTCGAAGATGAGATGGGCGTCGCGGTTGAGCTTGCTAGAGGCCT
CGAAGGCGAGATCTCCAAAGAGAAGGTCAAGCGCATCGTCGAGATGATCCTTGAGCGCAACGAGGGCTCC
AAAGGCTGGGAGATGAAGAATCGCGCCGTGGAAATGGGCAAAAAGCTCAAGGACGCCGTGAACGAGGAAA
AAGAGCTGAAGGGCTCCTCCGTGAAGGCGATCGACGATTTCCTCGACGCCGTCATGCAGGCCAAACTTGA
GCCAAGCCTCCAGTGAGCTTGAGCTTTCGTTCGTATCATCGGTTTCGACAACGTTCGTCAAGTTCAATGC
ATCAGTTTCATTGCGCACACACCAGAATCCTACTGAGTTCGAGTATTATGGCATTGGGAAACATGTTTTT
CTTGTACCATTTGTTGTGCTTGTAATTTACTGTGTTTTTTATTCGGTTTTCGCTATCGAACTGTGAAATG
GAAATGGATGGAGAAGAGTTAATGAATGATATGGTCCTTTTGTTCATTCTCAAATTAATATTATTTGTTT
TTTCTCTTATTTGTTGTGTGTTGAATTTGAAAATATAAGAGATATGCAAACATTTTGTTTTGAGTAAAAA
TGTGTCAAATCGTGGCCTCTAATGACCGAAGTTAATATGAGGAGTAAAACACTTGTAGTTGTACCATTAT
GCTTATTCACTAGGCAACAAATATATTTTCAGACCTAGAAAAGCTGCAAATGTTACTGAATACAAGTATG
TCCTCTTGTGTTTTAGACATTTATGAACTTTCCTTTATGTAATTTTCCAGAATCCTTGTCAGATTCTAAT
CATTGCTTTATAATTATAGTTATACTCATGGATTTGTAGTTGAGTATGAAAATATTTTTTAATGCATTTT
ATGACTTGCCAATTGATTGACAACATGCATCAATCGACGCTAAGCTTGAATTCTTGCTTGTCTTCACAGA
GTGGGGCCCACTGCATCCACCCCAGTACATTAAAAACGTCCGCAATGTGTTATTAAGTTGTCTAAGCGTC
AATTTGTTTACACCACAATATATCCTGCCACCAGCCAGCCAACAGCTCCCCGACCGGCAGCTCGGCACAA
AATCACCACTCGATACAGGCAGCCCATCAGTCAGATCAGGATCTCCTTTGCGACGCTCACCGGGCTGGTT
GCCCTCGCCGCTGGGCTGGCGGCCGTCTATGGCCCTGCAAACGCGCCAGAAACGCCGTCGAAGCCGTGTG
CGAGACACCGCGGCCGCCGGCGTTGTGGATACCTCGCGGAAAACTTGGCCCTCACTGACAGATGAGGGGC
GGACGTTGACACTTGAGGGGCCGACTCACCCGGCGCGGCGTTGACAGATGAGGGGCAGGCTCGATTTCGG
CCGGCGACGTGGAGCTGGCCAGCCTCGCAAATCGGCGAAAACGCCTGATTTTACGCGAGTTTCCCACAGA
TGATGTGGACAAGCCTGGGGATAAGTGCCCTGCGGTATTGACACTTGAGGGGCGCGACTACTGACAGATG
AGGGGCGCGATCCTTGACACTTGAGGGGCAGAGTGCTGACAGATGAGGGGCGCACCTATTGACATTTGAG
GGGCTGTCCACAGGCAGAAAATCCAGCATTTGCAAGGGTTTCCGCCCGTTTTTCGGCCACCGCTAACCTG
TCTTTTAACCTGCTTTTAAACCAATATTTATAAACCTTGTTTTTAACCAGGGCTGCGCCCTGTGCGCGTG
ACCGCGCACGCCGAAGGGGGGTGCCCCCCCTTCTCGAACCCTCCCGGCCCGCTAACGCGGGCCTCCCATC
CCCCCAGGGGCTGCGCCCCTCGGCCGCGAACGGCCTCACCCCAAAAATGGCAGCGCTGGCCAATTCGTGC
GCGGAACCCCTATTTGTTTATTTTTCTAAATACATTCAAATATGTATCCGCTCATGAGACAATAACCTTG
ATAAATGCTTCAATAATATTGAAAAAGGAAGAGTATGAGTATTCAACATTTCCGTGTCGCCCTTATTCCC
TTTTTTGCGGCATTTTGCCTTCCTGTTTTTGCTCACCCAGAAACGCTGGTGAAAGTAAAAGATGCTGAAG
ATCAGTTGGGTGCACGAGTGGGTTACATCGAACTGGATCTCAACAGCGGTAAGATCCTTGAGAGTTTTCG
CCCCGAAGAACGTTTTCCAATGATGAGCACTTTTAAAGTTCTGCTATGTGGCGCGGTATTATCCCGTATT
GACGCCGGGCAAGAGCAACTCGGTCGCCGCATACACTATTCTCAGAATGACTTGGTTGAGTACTCACCAG
TCACAGAAAAGCATCTTACGGATGGCATGACAGTAAGAGAATTATGCAGTGCTGCCATAACCATGAGTGA
TAACACTGCGGCCAACTTACTTCTGACAACGATCGGAGGACCGAAGGAGCTAACCGCTTTTTTGCACAAC
ATGGGGGATCATGTAACTCGCCTTGATCGTTGGGAACCGGAGCTGAATGAAGCCATACCAAACGACGAGC
GTGACACCACGATGCCTGTAGCAATGGCAACAACGTTGCGCAAACTATTAACTGGCGAACTACTTACTCT
AGCTTCCCGGCAACAATTAATAGACTGGATGGAGGCGGATAAAGTTGCAGGACCACTTCTGCGCTCGGCC
CTTCCGGCTGGCTGGTTTATTGCTGATAAATCTGGAGCCGGTGAGCGTGGTTCTCGCGGTATCATTGCAG
CACTGGGGCCAGATGGTAAGCCCTCCCGTATCGTAGTTATCTACACGACGGGGAGTCAGGCAACTATGGA
TGAACGAAATAGACAGATCGCTGAGATAGGTGCCTCACTGATTAAGCATTGGTAACTGTCAGACCAAGTT
TACTCATATATACTTTAGATTGATTTAAAACTTCATTTTTAATTTAAAAGGATCTAGGTGAAGATCCTTT
TTGATAATCTCATGACCAAAATCCCTTAACGTGAGTTTTCGTTCCACTGAGCGTCAGACCCCGTAGAAAA
GATCAAAGGATCTTCTTGAGATCCTTTTTTTCTGCGCGTAATCTGCTGCTTGCAAACAAAAAAACCACCG
CTACCAGCGGTGGTTTGTTTGCCGGATCAAGAGCTACCAACTCTTTTTCCGAAGGTAACTGGCTTCAGCA
GAGCGCAGATACCAAATACTGTTCTTCTAGTGTAGCCGTAGTTAGGCCACCACTTCAAGAACTCTGTAGC
ACCGCCTACATACCTCGCTCTGCTAATCCTGTTACCAGTGGCTGCTGCCAGTGGCGATAAGTCGTGTCTT
ACCGGGTTGGACTCAAGACGATAGTTACCGGATAAGGCGCAGCGGTCGGGCTGAACGGGGGGTTCGTGCA
CACAGCCCAGCTTGGAGCGAACGACCTACACCGAACTGAGATACCTACAGCGTGAGCTATGAGAAAGCGC
CACGCTTCCCGAAGGGAGAAAGGCGGACAGGTATCCGGTAAGCGGCAGGGTCGGAACAGGAGAGCGCACG
AGGGAGCTTCCAGGGGGAAACGCCTGGTATCTTTATAGTCCTGTCGGGTTTCGCCACCTCTGACTTGAGC
GTCGATTTTTGTGATGCTCGTCAGGGGGGCGGAGCCTATGGAAAAACGCCAGCAACGCGGCCTTTTTACG
GTTCCTGGCAGATCCTAGATGTGGCGCAACGATGCCGGCGACAAGCAGGAGCGCACCGACTTCTTCCGCA
TCAAGTGTTTTGGCTCTCAGGCCGAGGCCCACGGCAAGTATTTGGGCAAGGGGTCGCTGGTATTCGTGCA
GGGCAAGATTCGGAATACCAAGTACGAGAAGGACGGCCAGACGGTCTACGGGACCGACTTCATTGCCGAT
AAGGTGGATTATCTGGACACCAAGGCACCAGGCGGGTCAAATCAGGAATAAGGGCACATTGCCCCGGCGT
GAGTCGGGGCAATCCCGCAAGGAGGGTGAATGAATCGGACGTTTGACCGGAAGGCATACAGGCAAGAACT
GATCGACGCGGGGTTTTCCGCCGAGGATGCCGAAACCATCGCAAGCCGCACCGTCATGCGTGCGCCCCGC
GAAACCTTCCAGTCCGTCGGCTCGATGGTCCAGCAAGCTACGGCCAAGATCGAGCGCGACAGCGTGCAAC
TGGCTCCCCCTGCCCTGCCCGCGCCATCGGCCGCCGTGGAGCGTTCGCGTCGTCTTGAACAGGAGGCGGC
AGGTTTGGCGAAGTCGATGACCATCGACACGCGAGGAACTATGACGACCAAGAAGCGAAAAACCGCCGGC
GAGGACCTGGCAAAACAGGTCAGCGAGGCCAAGCAGGCCGCGTTGCTGAAACACACGAAGCAGCAGATCA
AGGAAATGCAGCTTTCCTTGTTCGATATTGCGCCGTGGCCGGACACGATGCGAGCGATGCCAAACGACAC
GGCCCGCTCTGCCCTGTTCACCACGCGCAACAAGAAAATCCCGCGCGAGGCGCTGCAAAACAAGGTCATT
TTCCACGTCAACAAGGACGTGAAGATCACCTACACCGGCGTCGAGCTGCGGGCCGACGATGACGAACTGG
TGTGGCAGCAGGTGTTGGAGTACGCGAAGCGCACCCCTATCGGCGAGCCGATCACCTTCACGTTCTACGA
GCTTTGCCAGGACCTGGGCTGGTCGATCAATGGCCGGTATTACACGAAGGCCGAGGAATGCCTGTCGCGC
CTACAGGCGACGGCGATGGGCTTCACGTCCGACCGCGTTGGGCACCTGGAATCGGTGTCGCTGCTGCACC
GCTTCCGCGTCCTGGACCGTGGCAAGAAAACGTCCCGTTGCCAGGTCCTGATCGACGAGGAAATCGTCGT
GCTGTTTGCTGGCGACCACTACACGAAATTCATATGGGAGAAGTACCGCAAGCTGTCGCCGACGGCCCGA
CGGATGTTCGACTATTTCAGCTCGCACCGGGAGCCGTACCCGCTCAAGCTGGAAACCTTCCGCCTCATGT
GCGGATCGGATTCCACCCGCGTGAAGAAGTGGCGCGAGCAGGTCGGCGAAGCCTGCGAAGAGTTGCGAGG
CAGCGGCCTGGTGGAACACGCCTGGGTCAATGATGACCTGGTGCATTGCAAACGCTAGGGCCTTGTGGGG
TCAGTTCCGGCTGGGGGTTCAGCAGCCAGCGCCTGATCTGGGGAACCCTGTGGTTGGCATGCACATACAA
ATGGACGAACGGATAAACCTTTTCACGCCCTTTTAAATATCCGATTATTCTAATAAACGCTCTTTTCTCT
TAGGTTTACCCGCCAATATATCCTGTCAAACACTGATAGTTTAAACCACTTCGTGCAGAAGAC
Features (pLannotate 1.2.2; 11 found; start..end, strand, type, name):
   1526..3016    +  CDS            CYP76AD1: C76AD_BETVU - Also known as Bv2g029890_ucyh From Beta vulgaris (Sugar beet).
   3083..3907    +  CDS            DODA1: DOD1W_BETVU - Experimental evidence at transcript level: Swiss-Prot protein existence level 2. Opens the cyclic ring of dihydroxy-phenylalanine (DOPA) between carbons 4 and 5, thus producing an unstable seco-DOPA that rearranges nonenzymatically to betalamic acid. From Beta vulgaris (Sugar beet).
   5482..6123    +  terminator     E9 terminator: terminator and polyadenylation signal from the pea rbcS-E9 gene
   6236..6260    -  misc_feature   LB T-DNA repeat: left border repeat from nopaline C58 T-DNA
   6352..6983    +  rep_origin     oriV: incP origin of replication
   7070..7174    +  promoter       AmpR promoter: bla
   7175..8035    +  CDS            AmpR: β-lactamase; bla; confers resistance to ampicillin, carbenicillin, and related antibiotics
   8206..8794    +  rep_origin     ori: high-copy-number ColE1/pMB1/pBR322/pUC origin of replication
   9130..10275   +  CDS            trfA: TRFA_ECOLX - Experimental evidence at protein level: Swiss-Prot protein existence level 1. Also involved in plasmid copy number control, promoting intermolecular coupling of protein bound iterons at oriV, which inhibits replication initiation. From Escherichia coli.
  10302..10322   +  CDS            TetR (fragment): tetracycline resistance regulatory protein; tetR
  10434..10458   -  misc_feature   RB T-DNA repeat: right border repeat from nopaline C58 T-DNA
