[The description below was written by a language model from this plasmid's Addgene catalogue record and pLannotate feature annotations shown in this document.]
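Description:
pR2B5 is a Golden Gate (MoClo-style) Level 1 plant expression module built in the pICH47811 backbone, with a total size of about 10.5 kb. It carries a single transcription unit, pAtUBI-RUBY-tRBCS, formatted for the reverse-orientation position 2 (R2) slot when assembled into a Level 2 multigene vector. The backbone has binary-vector features: nopaline-type left and right T-DNA border repeats flank the cargo, and replication is supported by both a high-copy ColE1/pUC-type origin for E. coli and the broad-host-range incP oriV together with its initiator gene trfA, which permits maintenance in Agrobacterium. Selection in bacteria is by ampicillin through the bla gene under its native promoter. A short tetR fragment near the right border appears to be a backbone remnant.

The roughly 6.1 kb insert expresses the RUBY reporter from the Arabidopsis thaliana polyubiquitin 10 promoter, a strong constitutive plant promoter, and terminates with the pea rbcS-E9 terminator and polyadenylation signal. RUBY is a visual reporter that reconstitutes betalain biosynthesis, converting tyrosine into red pigment visible without substrates or special equipment. The annotation identifies two of its sugar beet-derived coding regions, CYP76AD1 and the DOPA dioxygenase DODA1. The promoter itself and the stretch between DODA1 and the terminator were not annotated; the latter would be expected to hold the glucosyltransferase that completes the RUBY cassette, with 2A-type peptides normally linking the enzymes, but the feature table does not confirm this. The module is intended as a building block for Level 2 constructs where a non-invasive marker of plant transformation or expression is wanted.
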