Addgene plasmid #245486: pR2B5
Purpose: pL1-R2-pAtUBI-RUBY-tRBCS (Golden Gate Level 1 module with a transcription unit expressing RUBY from the AtUBI promoter with the tRBC terminator for R2 position in Level 2 vector)
Depositing lab: Beth Rowan. Depositing organization: Oregon State University.
Backbone
  Vector backbone: pICH47811
  Backbone manufacturer: Sylvestre Marillonet
  Backbone size w/o insert (bp): 4968
  Total vector size (bp): 10493
  Vector type: Plant Expression
Growth in bacteria
  Bacterial resistance: Ampicillin, 100 μg/mL
  Growth temperature: 37°C
  Growth strain: DH5alpha
  Copy number: Unknown
Gene/Insert
  Gene/Insert name: pAtUBI-RUBY-tRBCS
  Insert size (bp): 6117
  Promoter: Polyubiquitin 10 gene from Arabidopsis thaliana
  Cloning method: Golden Gate
  Sequencing primers: 5′ gacgtcgttgtggttggtgc
Terms and licenses: Academic/Nonprofit Terms; Industry Terms: Not Available to Industry
How to cite: pR2B5 was a gift from Beth Rowan (Addgene plasmid # 245486 ; http://n2t.net/addgene:245486 ; RRID:Addgene_245486)
